>Addgene plasmid #242977 | pEF1a_ABE9-SpRY | addgene full sequence | sequence record 486096 | Addgene NGS Result
TAACCGGTCATCATCACCATCACCATTGAGTTTAAACCCGCTGATCAGCCTCGACTGTGCCTTCTAGTTG
CCAGCCATCTGTTGTTTGCCCCTCCCCCGTGCCTTCCTTGACCCTGGAAGGTGCCACTCCCACTGTCCTT
TCCTAATAAAATGAGAAAATTGCATCGCATTGTCTGAGTAGGTGTCATTCTATTCTGGGGGGTGGGGTGG
GGCAGGACAGCAAGGGGGAGGATTGGGAAGACAATAGCAGGCATGCTGGGGATGCGGTGGGCTCTATGGC
TTCTGAGGCGGAAAGAACCAGCTGGGGCTCGATACCGTCGACCTCTAGCTAGAGCTTGGCGTAATCATGG
TCATAGCTGTTTCCTGTGTGAAATTGTTATCCGCTCACAATTCCACACAACATACGAGCCGGAAGCATAA
AGTGTAAAGCCTAGGGTGCCTAATGAGTGAGCTAACTCACATTAATTGCGTTGCGCTCACTGCCCGCTTT
CCAGTCGGGAAACCTGTCGTGCCAGCTGCATTAATGAATCGGCCAACGCGCGGGGAGAGGCGGTTTGCGT
ATTGGGCGCTCTTCCGCTTCCTCGCTCACTGACTCGCTGCGCTCGGTCGTTCGGCTGCGGCGAGCGGTAT
CAGCTCACTCAAAGGCGGTAATACGGTTATCCACAGAATCAGGGGATAACGCAGGAAAGAACATGTGAGC
AAAAGGCCAGCAAAAGGCCAGGAACCGTAAAAAGGCCGCGTTGCTGGCGTTTTTCCATAGGCTCCGCCCC
CCTGACGAGCATCACAAAAATCGACGCTCAAGTCAGAGGTGGCGAAACCCGACAGGACTATAAAGATACC
AGGCGTTTCCCCCTGGAAGCTCCCTCGTGCGCTCTCCTGTTCCGACCCTGCCGCTTACCGGATACCTGTC
CGCCTTTCTCCCTTCGGGAAGCGTGGCGCTTTCTCATAGCTCACGCTGTAGGTATCTCAGTTCGGTGTAG
GTCGTTCGCTCCAAGCTGGGCTGTGTGCACGAACCCCCCGTTCAGCCCGACCGCTGCGCCTTATCCGGTA
ACTATCGTCTTGAGTCCAACCCGGTAAGACACGACTTATCGCCACTGGCAGCAGCCACTGGTAACAGGAT
TAGCAGAGCGAGGTATGTAGGCGGTGCTACAGAGTTCTTGAAGTGGTGGCCTAACTACGGCTACACTAGA
AGAACAGTATTTGGTATCTGCGCTCTGCTGAAGCCAGTTACCTTCGGAAAAAGAGTTGGTAGCTCTTGAT
CCGGCAAACAAACCACCGCTGGTAGCGGTGGTTTTTTTGTTTGCAAGCAGCAGATTACGCGCAGAAAAAA
AGGATCTCAAGAAGATCCTTTGATCTTTTCTACGGGGTCTGACACTCAGTGGAACGAAAACTCACGTTAA
GGGATTTTGGTCATGAGATTATCAAAAAGGATCTTCACCTAGATCCTTTTAAATTAAAAATGAAGTTTTA
AATCAATCTAAAGTATATATGAGTAAACTTGGTCTGACAGTTACCAATGCTTAATCAGTGAGGCACCTAT
CTCAGCGATCTGTCTATTTCGTTCATCCATAGTTGCCTGACTCCCCGTCGTGTAGATAACTACGATACGG
GAGGGCTTACCATCTGGCCCCAGTGCTGCAATGATACCGCGAGACCCACGCTCACCGGCTCCAGATTTAT
CAGCAATAAACCAGCCAGCCGGAAGGGCCGAGCGCAGAAGTGGTCCTGCAACTTTATCCGCCTCCATCCA
GTCTATTAATTGTTGCCGGGAAGCTAGAGTAAGTAGTTCGCCAGTTAATAGTTTGCGCAACGTTGTTGCC
ATTGCTACAGGCATCGTGGTGTCACGCTCGTCGTTTGGTATGGCTTCATTCAGCTCCGGTTCCCAACGAT
CAAGGCGAGTTACATGATCCCCCATGTTGTGCAAAAAAGCGGTTAGCTCCTTCGGTCCTCCGATCGTTGT
CAGAAGTAAGTTGGCCGCAGTGTTATCACTCATGGTTATGGCAGCACTGCATAATTCTCTTACTGTCATG
CCATCCGTAAGATGCTTTTCTGTGACTGGTGAGTACTCAACCAAGTCATTCTGAGAATAGTGTATGCGGC
GACCGAGTTGCTCTTGCCCGGCGTCAATACGGGATAATACCGCGCCACATAGCAGAACTTTAAAAGTGCT
CATCATTGGAAAACGTTCTTCGGGGCGAAAACTCTCAAGGATCTTACCGCTGTTGAGATCCAGTTCGATG
TAACCCACTCGTGCACCCAACTGATCTTCAGCATCTTTTACTTTCACCAGCGTTTCTGGGTGAGCAAAAA
CAGGAAGGCAAAATGCCGCAAAAAAGGGAATAAGGGCGACACGGAAATGTTGAATACTCATACTCTTCCT
TTTTCAATATTATTGAAGCATTTATCAGGGTTATTGTCTCATGAGCGGATACATATTTGAATGTATTTAG
AAAAATAAACAAATAGGGGTTCCGCGCACATTTCCCCGAAAAGTGCCACCTGACGTCGACGGATCGGGAG
ATCGATCTCCCGATCCCCTAGGGTCGACTCTCAGTACAATCTGCTCTGATGCCGCATAGTTAAGCCAGTA
TCTGCTCCCTGCTTGTGTGTTGGAGGTCGCTGAGTAGTGCGCGAGCAAAATTTAAGCTACAACAAGGCAA
GGCTTGACCGACAATTGCATGAAGAATCTGCTTAGGGTTAGGCGTTTTGCGCTGCTTCGCGATGTACGGG
CCAGATATACGCGTTGACATTGATTATTGACTGCAAAGATGGATAAAGTTTTAAACAGAGAGGAATCTTT
GCAGCTAATGGACCTTCTAGGTCTTGAAAGGAGTGGGAATTGGCTCCGGTGCCCGTCAGTGGGCAGAGCG
CACATCGCCCACAGTCCCCGAGAAGTTGGGGGGAGGGGTCGGCAATTGAACCGGTGCCTAGAGAAGGTGG
CGCGGGGTAAACTGGGAAAGTGATGTCGTGTACTGGCTCCGCCTTTTTCCCGAGGGTGGGGGAGAACCGT
ATATAAGTGCAGTAGTCGCCGTGAACGTTCTTTTTCGCAACGGGTTTGCCGCCAGAACACAGGTAAGTGC
CGTGTGTGGTTCCCGCGGGCCTGGCCTCTTTACGGGTTATGGCCCTTGCGTGCCTTGAATTACTTCCACC
TGGCTGCAGTACGTGATTCTTGATCCCGAGCTTCGGGTTGGAAGTGGGTGGGAGAGTTCGAGGCCTTGCG
CTTAAGGAGCCCCTTCGCCTCGTGCTTGAGTTGAGGCCTGGCCTGGGCGCTGGGGCCGCCGCGTGCGAAT
CTGGTGGCACCTTCGCGCCTGTCTCGCTGCTTTCGATAAGTCTCTAGCCATTTAAAATTTTTGATGACCT
GCTGCGACGCTTTTTTTCTGGCAAGATAGTCTTGTAAATGCGGGCCAAGATCTGCACACTGGTATTTCGG
TTTTTGGGGCCGCGGGCGGCGACGGGGCCCGTGCGTCCCAGCGCACATGTTCGGCGAGGCGGGGCCTGCG
AGCGCGGCCACCGAGAATCGGACGGGGGTAGTCTCAAGCTGGCCGGCCTGCTCTGGTGCCTGGCCTCGCG
CCGCCGTGTATCGCCCCGCCCTGGGCGGCAAGGCTGGCCCGGTCGGCACCAGTTGCGTGAGCGGAAAGAT
GGCCGCTTCCCGGCCCTGCTGCAGGGAGCTCAAAATGGAGGACGCGGCGCTCGGGAGAGCGGGCGGGTGA
GTCACCCACACAAAGGAAAAGGGCCTTTCCGTCCTCAGCCGTCGCTTCATGTGACTCCACGGAGTACCGG
GCGCCGTCCAGGCACCTCGATTAGTTCTCGAGCTTTTGGAGTACGTCGTCTTTAGGTTGGGGGGAGGGGT
TTTATGCGATGGAGTTTCCCCACACTGAGTGGGTGGAGACTGAAGTTAGGCCAGCTTGGCACTTGATGTA
ATTCTCCTTGGAATTTGCCCTTTTTGAGTTTGGATCTTGGTTCATTCTCAAGCCTCAGACAGTGGTTCAA
AGTTTTTTTCTTCCATTTCAGGTGTCGTGACGTACGGGATCCTCTAGAGCCACCATGAAACGGACAGCCG
ACGGAAGCGAGTTCGAGTCACCAAAGAAGAAGCGGAAAGTCTCTGAGGTGGAGTTTTCCCACGAGTACTG
GATGAGACATGCCCTGACCCTGGCCAAGAGGGCACGGGATGAGAGGGAGGTGCCTGTGGGAGCCGTGCTG
GTGCTGAACAATAGAGTGATCGGCGAGGGCTGGAACAGAGCCATCGGCCTGCACGACCCAACAGCCCATG
CCGAAATTATGGCCCTGAGACAGGGCGGCCTGGTCATGCAGAACTACAGACTGATTGACGCCACCCTGTA
CGTGACATTCGAGCCTTGCGTGATGTGCGCCGGCGCCATGATCCACTCTAGGATCGGCCGCGTGGTGTTT
GGCGTGAGGCAGTCAAAAAGAGGCGCCGCAGGCTCCCTGATGAACGTGCTGAACTACCCCGGCATGAATC
ACCGCGTCGAAATTACCGAGGGAATCCTGGCAGATGAATGTGCCGCCCTGACCTGCGATTTCTATCGGAT
GCCTAGACAGGTGTTCAATGCTCAGAAGAAGGCCCAGAGCTCCATCAACTCCGGAGGATCTAGCGGAGGC
TCCTCTGGCTCTGAGACACCTGGCACAAGCGAGAGCGCAACACCTGAAAGCAGCGGGGGCAGCAGCGGGG
GGTCAGACAAGAAGTACAGCATCGGCCTGGCCATCGGCACCAACTCTGTGGGCTGGGCCGTGATCACCGA
CGAGTACAAGGTGCCCAGCAAGAAATTCAAGGTGCTGGGCAACACCGACCGGCACAGCATCAAGAAGAAC
CTGATCGGAGCCCTGCTGTTCGACAGCGGCGAAACAGCCGAGAGAACCCGGCTGAAGAGAACCGCCAGAA
GAAGATACACCAGACGGAAGAACCGGATCTGCTATCTGCAAGAGATCTTCAGCAACGAGATGGCCAAGGT
GGACGACAGCTTCTTCCACAGACTGGAAGAGTCCTTCCTGGTGGAAGAGGATAAGAAGCACGAGCGGCAC
CCCATCTTCGGCAACATCGTGGACGAGGTGGCCTACCACGAGAAGTACCCCACCATCTACCACCTGAGAA
AGAAACTGGTGGACAGCACCGACAAGGCCGACCTGCGGCTGATCTATCTGGCCCTGGCCCACATGATCAA
GTTCCGGGGCCACTTCCTGATCGAGGGCGACCTGAACCCCGACAACAGCGACGTGGACAAGCTGTTCATC
CAGCTGGTGCAGACCTACAACCAGCTGTTCGAGGAAAACCCCATCAACGCCAGCGGCGTGGACGCCAAGG
CCATCCTGTCTGCCAGACTGAGCAAGAGCAGACGGCTGGAAAATCTGATCGCCCAGCTGCCCGGCGAGAA
GAAGAATGGCCTGTTCGGAAACCTGATTGCCCTGAGCCTGGGCCTGACCCCCAACTTCAAGAGCAACTTC
GACCTGGCCGAGGATGCCAAACTGCAGCTGAGCAAGGACACCTACGACGACGACCTGGACAACCTGCTGG
CCCAGATCGGCGACCAGTACGCCGACCTGTTTCTGGCCGCCAAGAACCTGTCCGACGCCATCCTGCTGAG
CGACATCCTGAGAGTGAACACCGAGATCACCAAGGCCCCCCTGAGCGCCTCTATGATCAAGAGATACGAC
GAGCACCACCAGGACCTGACCCTGCTGAAAGCTCTCGTGCGGCAGCAGCTGCCTGAGAAGTACAAAGAGA
TTTTCTTCGACCAGAGCAAGAACGGCTACGCCGGCTACATTGACGGCGGAGCCAGCCAGGAAGAGTTCTA
CAAGTTCATCAAGCCCATCCTGGAAAAGATGGACGGCACCGAGGAACTGCTCGTGAAGCTGAACAGAGAG
GACCTGCTGCGGAAGCAGCGGACCTTCGACAACGGCAGCATCCCCCACCAGATCCACCTGGGAGAGCTGC
ACGCCATTCTGCGGCGGCAGGAAGATTTTTACCCATTCCTGAAGGACAACCGGGAAAAGATCGAGAAGAT
CCTGACCTTCCGCATCCCCTACTACGTGGGCCCTCTGGCCAGGGGAAACAGCAGATTCGCCTGGATGACC
AGAAAGAGCGAGGAAACCATCACCCCCTGGAACTTCGAGGAAGTGGTGGACAAGGGCGCTTCCGCCCAGA
GCTTCATCGAGCGGATGACCAACTTCGATAAGAACCTGCCCAACGAGAAGGTGCTGCCCAAGCACAGCCT
GCTGTACGAGTACTTCACCGTGTATAACGAGCTGACCAAAGTGAAATACGTGACCGAGGGAATGAGAAAG
CCCGCCTTCCTGAGCGGCGAGCAGAAAAAGGCCATCGTGGACCTGCTGTTCAAGACCAACCGGAAAGTGA
CCGTGAAGCAGCTGAAAGAGGACTACTTCAAGAAAATCGAGTGCTTCGACTCCGTGGAAATCTCCGGCGT
GGAAGATCGGTTCAACGCCTCCCTGGGCACATACCACGATCTGCTGAAAATTATCAAGGACAAGGACTTC
CTGGACAATGAGGAAAACGAGGACATTCTGGAAGATATCGTGCTGACCCTGACACTGTTTGAGGACAGAG
AGATGATCGAGGAACGGCTGAAAACCTATGCCCACCTGTTCGACGACAAAGTGATGAAGCAGCTGAAGCG
GCGGAGATACACCGGCTGGGGCAGGCTGAGCCGGAAGCTGATCAACGGCATCCGGGACAAGCAGTCCGGC
AAGACAATCCTGGATTTCCTGAAGTCCGACGGCTTCGCCAACAGAAACTTCATGCAGCTGATCCACGACG
ACAGCCTGACCTTTAAAGAGGACATCCAGAAAGCCCAGGTGTCCGGCCAGGGCGATAGCCTGCACGAGCA
CATTGCCAATCTGGCCGGCAGCCCCGCCATTAAGAAGGGCATCCTGCAGACAGTGAAGGTGGTGGACGAG
CTCGTGAAAGTGATGGGCCGGCACAAGCCCGAGAACATCGTGATCGAAATGGCCAGAGAGAACCAGACCA
CCCAGAAGGGACAGAAGAACAGCCGCGAGAGAATGAAGCGGATCGAAGAGGGCATCAAAGAGCTGGGCAG
CCAGATCCTGAAAGAACACCCCGTGGAAAACACCCAGCTGCAGAACGAGAAGCTGTACCTGTACTACCTG
CAGAATGGGCGGGATATGTACGTGGACCAGGAACTGGACATCAACCGGCTGTCCGACTACGATGTGGACC
ATATCGTGCCTCAGAGCTTTCTGAAGGACGACTCCATCGACAACAAGGTGCTGACCAGAAGCGACAAGAA
CCGGGGCAAGAGCGACAACGTGCCCTCCGAAGAGGTCGTGAAGAAGATGAAGAACTACTGGCGGCAGCTG
CTGAACGCCAAGCTGATTACCCAGAGAAAGTTCGACAATCTGACCAAGGCCGAGAGAGGCGGCCTGAGCG
AACTGGATAAGGCCGGCTTCATCAAGAGACAGCTGGTGGAAACCCGGCAGATCACAAAGCACGTGGCACA
GATCCTGGACTCCCGGATGAACACTAAGTACGACGAGAATGACAAGCTGATCCGGGAAGTGAAAGTGATC
ACCCTGAAGTCCAAGCTGGTGTCCGATTTCCGGAAGGATTTCCAGTTTTACAAAGTGCGCGAGATCAACA
ACTACCACCACGCCCACGACGCCTACCTGAACGCCGTCGTGGGAACCGCCCTGATCAAAAAGTACCCTAA
GCTGGAAAGCGAGTTCGTGTACGGCGACTACAAGGTGTACGACGTGCGGAAGATGATCGCCAAGAGCGAG
CAGGAAATCGGCAAGGCTACCGCCAAGTACTTCTTCTACAGCAACATCATGAACTTTTTCAAGACCGAGA
TTACCCTGGCCAACGGCGAGATCCGGAAGCGGCCTCTGATCGAGACAAACGGCGAAACCGGGGAGATCGT
GTGGGATAAGGGCCGGGATTTTGCCACCGTGCGGAAAGTGCTGAGCATGCCCCAAGTGAATATCGTGAAA
AAGACCGAGGTGCAGACAGGCGGCTTCAGCAAAGAGTCTATCAGACCCAAGAGGAACAGCGATAAGCTGA
TCGCCAGAAAGAAGGACTGGGACCCTAAGAAGTACGGCGGCTTCCTGTGGCCCACCGTGGCCTATTCTGT
GCTGGTGGTGGCCAAAGTGGAAAAGGGCAAGTCCAAGAAACTGAAGAGTGTGAAAGAGCTGCTGGGGATC
ACCATCATGGAAAGAAGCAGCTTCGAGAAGAATCCCATCGACTTTCTGGAAGCCAAGGGCTACAAAGAAG
TGAAAAAGGACCTGATCATCAAGCTGCCTAAGTACTCCCTGTTCGAGCTGGAAAACGGCCGGAAGAGAAT
GCTGGCCTCTGCCAAGCAGCTGCAGAAGGGAAACGAACTGGCCCTGCCCTCCAAATATGTGAACTTCCTG
TACCTGGCCAGCCACTATGAGAAGCTGAAGGGCTCCCCCGAGGATAATGAGCAGAAACAGCTGTTTGTGG
AACAGCACAAGCACTACCTGGACGAGATCATCGAGCAGATCAGCGAGTTCTCCAAGAGAGTGATCCTGGC
CGACGCTAATCTGGACAAAGTGCTGTCCGCCTACAACAAGCACCGGGATAAGCCCATCAGAGAGCAGGCC
GAGAATATCATCCACCTGTTTACCCTGACCAGACTGGGAGCCCCTAGAGCCTTCAAGTACTTTGACACCA
CCATCGACCCCAAGCAGTACAGAAGCACCAAAGAGGTGCTGGACGCCACCCTGATCCACCAGAGCATCAC
CGGCCTGTACGAGACACGGATCGACCTGTCTCAGCTGGGAGGTGACTCTGGCGGCTCAAAAAGAACCGCC
GACGGCAGCGAATTCGAGCCCAAGAAGAAGAGGAAAGTC
Features (pLannotate 1.2.2; 16 found; start..end, strand, type, name):
     55..279     +  polyA_signal   bGH poly(A) signal: bovine growth hormone polyadenylation signal
    283..304     +  promoter       SV40 promoter (fragment): SV40 enhancer and early promoter
    309..325     +  misc_feature   MCS (fragment): pBluescript multiple cloning site
    374..390     -  protein_bind   lac operator: The lac repressor binds to the lac operator to inhibit transcription in E. coli. This inhibition can be relieved by adding lactose or isopropyl-β-D-thiogalactopyranoside (IPTG). lac repressor encoded by lacI
    398..428     -  promoter       lac promoter: promoter for the E. coli lac operon
    443..464     -  protein_bind   CAP binding site: CAP binding activates transcription in the presence of cAMP. E. coli catabolite activator protein
    477..569     -  CDS            lacI (fragment): lac repressor; lacI; The lac repressor binds to the lac operator to inhibit transcription in E. coli. This inhibition can be relieved by adding lactose or isopropyl-β-D-thiogalactopyranoside (IPTG).
    752..1340    -  rep_origin     ori: high-copy-number ColE1/pMB1/pBR322/pUC origin of replication
   1511..2371    -  CDS            AmpR: β-lactamase; bla; confers resistance to ampicillin, carbenicillin, and related antibiotics
   2372..2476    -  promoter       AmpR promoter: bla
   2547..2591    -  misc_feature   bom (fragment): basis of mobility region from pBR322
   2746..2762    +  enhancer       CMV enhancer (fragment): human cytomegalovirus immediate early enhancer
   2769..2835    +  CDS            small t antigen (fragment): SV40 (simian virus 40) small t antigen
   2842..4020    +  promoter       EF-1α promoter: strong constitutive promoter for human elongation factor EF-1α
   4102..4593    +  CDS            tadA: TADA_ECOLI - Also known as yfhC. Experimental evidence at protein level: Swiss-Prot protein existence level 1. Catalyzes the deamination of adenosine to inosine at the wobble position 34 of tRNA(Arg2). Essential for cell viability. From Escherichia coli (strain K12).
   4696..8797    +  CDS            dCas9 (fragment): catalytically dead mutant of the Cas9 endonuclease from the Streptococcus pyogenes Type II CRISPR/Cas system RNA-guided DNA-binding protein that lacks endonuclease activity due to the D10A mutation in the RuvC catalytic domain and the N863A mutation in the HNH catalytic domain
