[The description below was written by a language model from this plasmid's Addgene catalogue record and pLannotate feature annotations shown in this document.]
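Description:
pEF1a_ABE9-SpRY is an 8,859 bp mammalian expression plasmid for CRISPR adenine base editing, built by Gibson assembly on a custom pEF1a backbone derived from an earlier pEF1a-hMLH1dn construct. It is maintained in E. coli through a high-copy ColE1/pUC-type origin and selected with ampicillin via the β-lactamase gene and its native promoter. The feature table also picks up small backbone remnants (lac promoter/operator and CAP site, short lacI, bom, SV40 promoter, CMV enhancer and small t antigen fragments) that appear to be cloning leftovers with no stated role.

The payload is a single synthetic open reading frame driven by the strong constitutive human EF-1α promoter and terminated by the bovine growth hormone polyadenylation signal. It encodes ABE9, an evolved E. coli TadA deaminase (TadA-8e carrying N108Q and L145T), joined N-terminally to a Cas9 nickase of the SpRY variant, an engineered Streptococcus pyogenes Cas9 with greatly relaxed PAM requirements. The automated annotation labels the Cas9 segment as a "dCas9 fragment", which is a best match for the similarity search; the catalogue entry describes it as a nickase. A C-terminal 6×His tag is recorded as coming from the backbone, although it is not separately annotated. Nuclear localisation signals are not listed in the record, and no guide RNA cassette or mammalian selection marker is annotated, so a guide would have to be supplied separately.

Guided to a target, the deaminase converts adenosine to inosine on the displaced strand while the nickase cuts the opposite strand, yielding A-to-G changes without double-strand breaks. The associated publication describes using this fusion for precise, bystander-free edits when generating mouse models.
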