Addgene plasmid #242977: pEF1a_ABE9-SpRY
Purpose: A-to-G base editor fused to PAM-flexible SpRY-Cas9 nickase.
Depositing lab: Marc Freichel. Depositing organization: Universitaet Heidelberg. Publication: ABE9 fused to SpRY Cas9 nickase enables precise generation of bystander free mouse models. Ong JK, Bhunia S, Hilbert B, Kirschner V, Duglosz S, Zimmermann F, Freichel M, Cornean A. Sci Rep. 2026 Feb 20;16(1):7463. doi: 10.1038/s41598-026-40642-z. PubMed 41720881.
Backbone
  Vector backbone: pEF1a, custom (Addgene plasmid #174824, pEF1a-hMLH1dn)
  Backbone size w/o insert (bp): 4641
  Total vector size (bp): 8859
  Vector type: Mammalian Expression, CRISPR
Growth in bacteria
  Bacterial resistance: Ampicillin, 100 μg/mL
  Growth temperature: 37°C
  Growth strain: DH5alpha
  Copy number: High Copy
Gene/Insert
  Gene/Insert name: pEF1α-TadA-8e (N108Q/L145T)-nSpRYCas9 (alt name: pEF1a_ABE9-SpRY)
  Species: Synthetic
  Insert size (bp): 4818
  Promoter: EF1a
  Tag / fusion protein: 6*His (C terminal on backbone)
  Cloning method: Gibson Cloning
  Sequencing primers: 5′ EF1a-forward; 3′ BGH-reverse
Terms and licenses: Academic/Nonprofit Terms; Industry Terms: Not Available to Industry
Depositor comments: Please visit https://doi.org/10.1101/2025.10.07.680931 for bioRxiv preprint.
How to cite: pEF1a_ABE9-SpRY was a gift from Marc Freichel (Addgene plasmid # 242977 ; http://n2t.net/addgene:242977 ; RRID:Addgene_242977)
